Addgene plasmid #33380: HACE1_R (OZ566)
Depositing lab: Keith Joung. Depositing organization: Massachusetts General Hospital. Publication: Rapid "open-source" engineering of customized zinc-finger nucleases for highly efficient gene modification. Maeder ML, Thibodeau-Beganny S, Osiak A, Wright DA, Anthony RM, Eichtinger M, Jiang T, Foley JE, Winfrey RJ, Townsend JA, Unger-Wallace E, Sander JD, Muller-Lerch F, Fu F, Pearlberg J, Goebel C, Dassie JP, Pruett-Miller SM, Porteus MH, Sgroi DC, Iafrate AJ, Dobbs D, McCray PB, Cathomen T, Voytas DF, Joung JK. Mol Cell. 2008 Jul 25. 31(2):294-301. 10.1016/j.molcel.2008.06.016 PubMed 18657511.
Backbone
  Vector backbone: MG414
  Backbone size w/o insert (bp): 5493
  Vector type: Zebrafish Targeting
Growth in bacteria
  Bacterial resistance: Kanamycin, 50 μg/mL
  Growth temperature: 37°C
  Growth strain: XL1 Blue
  Growth instructions: Requires a bacterial strain such as XL1 Blue, that expresses the lacIq allele of lac repressor
  Copy number: Low Copy
Gene/Insert
  Gene/Insert name: Zinc finger array targeting HACE1 (alt name: HACE1)
  Species: D. rerio (zebrafish)
  Insert size (bp): 270
  GenBank ID: ENSDARG00000062280 ENSDART00000089855
  Entrez Gene: LOC572430
  Cloning method: Restriction Enzyme; 5′ cloning site XbaI (not destroyed); 3′ cloning site BamHI (not destroyed)
  Sequencing primers: 5′ OK.61 GGGTAGTACGATGACGGAACCTGTC
Terms and licenses: Academic/Nonprofit Terms; Industry Terms: Not Available to Industry
Depositor comments: This plasmid encodes a zinc finger array targeting half of a target sequence in the zebrafish gene HACE1. Please note that this plasmid does NOT contain the HACE1 sequence. Users must order the complementary plasmid HACE1_L (OZ565) [Addgene plasmid 33379] in order to create a zinc finger nuclease (ZFN) pair to introduce targeted mutations into this specific zebrafish gene. Users will also need to clone the zinc finger (ZF) insert of this plasmid into a zinc finger nuclease (ZFN) vector to express a FOKI fusion product. Examples of possible ZFN expression vectors that can be used are: pST1374 (Addgene plasmid 13426), pMLM290/292 (Addgene plasmids 21872 & 21873), pMLM800/802 (Addgene plasmids 27202 & 27203). The difference between pMLM800/802 and pMLM290/292 is the length of the “spacer” sequence in the full ZFN target site. If the spacer is 7 bp, scientists should use pMLM800/802. If the spacer is 5 or 6 bps, scientists should use pMLM290/292. pMLM290/292 is identical to pST1374 except that it harbors two mutations in the FokI nuclease domain (Q486E, I499L; aka the “-“ mutation see Miller et al., Nat. Biotech 2007, PMID 17603475) which confers heterodimeric behavior on these domains This zinc finger array was tested for binding activity to the sequence 5'-GCTGGAGAA-3' in a bacterial two hybrid assay, and resulted in 7.96 fold activation. However, this array has not yet been tested for activity as a zinc finger nuclease (i.e. for its ability to induce mutations at the intended locus). Scientists using this zinc finger array in a publication should notify and acknowledge NIH grant number R01 GM088040 in the publication. Other Articles: "Oligomerized pool engineering (OPEN): an 'open-source' protocol for making customized zinc-finger arrays." Maeder ML et al. (Nat Protoc. 2009 Sept 17. 4 (10):1471-1501. Pubmed ID: 19798082) "Targeted mutagenesis in zebrafish using customized zinc-finger nucleases." Foley JE et al. (Nat Protoc. 2009 Dec 3. 4(12):1855-1867. Pubmed ID: 20010934)
How to cite: HACE1_R (OZ566) was a gift from Keith Joung (Addgene plasmid # 33380 ; http://n2t.net/addgene:33380 ; RRID:Addgene_33380)
