[The description below was written by a language model from this plasmid's Addgene catalogue record.]
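Description:
HACE1_R (OZ566) is a low-copy, kanamycin-selected bacterial plasmid built on the MG414 backbone (about 5.5 kb without insert) and catalogued as a zebrafish targeting reagent. Its payload is a roughly 270 bp engineered zinc finger array placed between XbaI and BamHI sites, both of which remain intact so the array can be excised. The array was produced by the OPEN (oligomerized pool engineering) selection approach and recognises one half-site, the "right" side, of a target sequence in the zebrafish gene HACE1. The plasmid does not contain any HACE1 sequence. It must be propagated in a strain carrying the lacIq allele of the lac repressor, which suggests lac-regulated expression of the array, although the record does not state the promoter, the origin of replication or any fusion partner.

The plasmid is a source of the DNA-binding module rather than a ready-to-use nuclease. To make a functional reagent, the zinc finger insert has to be subcloned into a separate zinc finger nuclease expression vector so that it is fused to a FokI cleavage domain. It must then be paired with the complementary left-half construct, HACE1_L (OZ565), to form a nuclease pair for introducing targeted mutations at the locus. The depositor notes that the choice of recipient vector depends on the spacer length between the two half-sites (5–6 bp versus 7 bp), and that some recipient vectors carry FokI mutations that enforce heterodimer formation. The array activated reporter expression about eight-fold against its nine-base-pair half-site in a bacterial two-hybrid assay, but it had not been tested as a nuclease in zebrafish at the time of deposit.
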