>Addgene plasmid #33380 | HACE1_R (OZ566) | depositor partial sequence | sequence record 39914 | HACE1_R (OZ566) sequence 270 bps
TCTAGACCCGGGGAGCGCCCCTTCCAGTGTCGCATTTGCATGCGGAACTTTTCGCAGCGTTCTAACTTGG
CACGTCATACCCGTACTCATACCGGTGAAAAACCGTTTCAGTGTCGGATCTGTATGCGAAATTTCTCCCA
GTCTGCACATTTGAAACGTCATCTACGTACGCACACCGGCGAGAAGCCATTCCAATGCCGAATATGCATG
CGCAACTTCAGTTTGAAACATGACTTGCGTCGTCACCTAAAAACCCACCTGAGGGGATCC
