>Addgene plasmid #33380 | HACE1_R (OZ566) | addgene partial sequence | sequence record 41916 | OK_61
ATTGTGCAAAGGCCCTGAGAAAATCCAAGCTTTGGCGGCCGCTGACTACAAAGACGATGATGACAAATCT
AGACCCGGGGAGCGCCCCTTCCAGTGTCGCATTTGCATGCGGAACTTTTCGCAGCGTTCTAACTTGGCAC
GTCATACCCGTACTCATACCGGTGAAAAACCGTTTCAGTGTCGGATCTGTATGCGAAATTTCTCCCAGTC
TGCACATTTGAAACGTCATCTACGTACGCACACCGGCGAGAAGCCATTCCAATGCCGAATATGCATGCGC
AACTTCAGTTTGAAACATGACTTGCGTCGTCACCTAAAAACCCACCTGAGGGGATCCTCTGCACAGTAGT
AACTAGAGACTAGAAAAAGGCCGACAAGTCCCGCTCCGCTGAAGATCCTGGCGTAATAGCGAAGAGGCCC
GCACCGATCGCCCTTCCCAACAGTTGCGCAGCCTGAATGGCGAATGGG
[124 nt withheld, positions 469-592]
C
[91 nt withheld, positions 594-684]
AGGGTGATGGTT
